Addgene plasmid #104734: pUG-305
Purpose: Level 2 construct
Depositing lab: Marco Trujillo. Depositing organization: Leibniz Institute of Plant Biochemistry (IPB). Publication: UbiGate: a synthetic biology toolbox to analyse ubiquitination. Kowarschik K, Hoehenwarter W, Marillonnet S, Trujillo M. New Phytol. 2018 Mar;217(4):1749-1763. doi: 10.1111/nph.14900. Epub 2017 Nov 30. PubMed 29194629.
Backbone
  Vector backbone: pET-28GG
  Backbone size w/o insert (bp): 5190
  Vector type: Bacterial Expression
Growth in bacteria
  Bacterial resistance: Kanamycin, 50 μg/mL
  Growth temperature: 37°C
  Growth strain: DH5alpha
  Copy number: Low Copy
Gene/Insert
  Gene/Insert name: HIS-Ubq_UBA1_HA-UBC14_EL3 (alt name: AT4G05320,AT2G30110,AT3G55380)
  Species: A. thaliana (mustard weed)
  Insert size (bp): 4396
  Promoter: T7
  Tag / fusion protein: HIS-Ubq, HA-E2 (N terminal on insert)
  Cloning method: Restriction Enzyme; 5′ cloning site BpiI (destroyed during cloning); 3′ cloning site BpiI (destroyed during cloning)
  Sequencing primers: 5′ T7; 3′ T7 Terminal
Terms and licenses: Academic/Nonprofit Terms; Industry Terms: Not Available to Industry
How to cite: pUG-305 was a gift from Marco Trujillo (Addgene plasmid # 104734 ; http://n2t.net/addgene:104734 ; RRID:Addgene_104734)
