[The description below was written by a language model from this plasmid's Addgene catalogue record, the feature table of its GenBank file and pLannotate feature annotations shown in this document.]
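Description:
pUG-305 is a Level 2 assembly from the UbiGate toolbox, a Golden Gate-style modular cloning system for analysing ubiquitination by reconstituting the cascade in bacteria. It is built on pET-28GG, a pET-28-derived bacterial expression backbone. The roughly 4.4 kb insert was introduced through BpiI sites that were destroyed during cloning, giving a plasmid of about 9.6 kb. The backbone carries a ColE1/pBR322-type origin together with the bom region and the rop gene, which keeps copy number low. It also has an f1 origin and a kanamycin resistance gene (aph(3')-Ia) for selection in E. coli. A lacI gene with its own promoter supplies lac repressor.

The payload is a polycistronic unit of Arabidopsis thaliana ubiquitination components, placed between a single T7 promoter with lac operator and a T7 terminator. Expression therefore depends on T7 RNA polymerase and is inducible with IPTG. Three open reading frames follow one another, each preceded by its own T7 gene 10-type ribosome binding site:

- The first encodes His-tagged ubiquitin.
- The second encodes the E1 ubiquitin-activating enzyme UBA1.
- The third encodes the E2 conjugating enzyme UBC14, which carries N-terminal HA epitopes annotated as two tandem 3xHA blocks.

The "EL3" part of the insert name is not explained in the record. No E3 ligase or substrate coding sequence is annotated, so the plasmid appears to supply only ubiquitin, E1 and E2. The tags allow conjugates to be purified or detected through His-ubiquitin and the E2 to be tracked through HA. The two sequence records differ slightly in length and start coordinate but describe the same arrangement.
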