LOCUS       Exported 9582 bp ds-DNA circular SYN 13-MAY-2021
DEFINITION  Level 2 construct.
ACCESSION   .
VERSION     .
KEYWORDS    pUG-305
SOURCE      synthetic DNA construct
  ORGANISM  synthetic DNA construct
REFERENCE   1 (bases 1 to 9582)
  AUTHORS   Kowarschik K, Hoehenwarter W, Marillonnet S, Trujillo M
  TITLE     UbiGate: a synthetic biology toolbox to analyse ubiquitination.
  JOURNAL   New Phytol. 2018 Mar;217(4):1749-1763. doi: 10.1111/nph.14900. Epub
            2017 Nov 30.
  PUBMED    29194629
REFERENCE   2 (bases 1 to 9582)
  AUTHORS   .
  TITLE     Direct Submission
  JOURNAL   Exported May 13, 2021 from SnapGene Server 1.1.58
            http://www.snapgene.com
FEATURES             Location/Qualifiers
     source          1..9582
                     /organism="synthetic DNA construct"
                     /mol_type="other DNA"
     primer_bind     967..986
                     /label=LacI-R
                     /note="LacI, reverse primer"
     promoter        complement(1006..1083)
                     /gene="lacI"
                     /label=lacI promoter
     primer_bind     1289..1308
                     /label=pBRrevBam
                     /note="pBR322 vectors, tet region, downstream of BamHI,
                     reverse primer"
     primer_bind     1392..1411
                     /label=T7
                     /note="T7 promoter, forward primer"
     promoter        1392..1410
                     /label=T7 promoter
                     /note="promoter for bacteriophage T7 RNA polymerase"
     protein_bind    1411..1435
                     /label=lac operator
                     /bound_moiety="lac repressor encoded by lacI"
                     /note="The lac repressor binds to the lac operator to
                     inhibit transcription in E. coli. This inhibition can be
                     relieved by adding lactose or
                     isopropyl-beta-D-thiogalactopyranoside (IPTG)."
     CDS             1489..1506
                     /codon_start=1
                     /product="6xHis affinity tag"
                     /label=6xHis
                     /translation="HHHHHH"
     CDS             5054..5140
                     /codon_start=1
                     /product="three tandem HA epitope tags"
                     /label=3xHA
                     /translation="YPYDVPDYAGYPYDVPDYAGLYPYDVPDY"
     CDS             5117..5143
                     /codon_start=1
                     /product="HA (human influenza hemagglutinin) epitope tag"
                     /label=HA
                     /translation="YPYDVPDYA"
     CDS             5156..5242
                     /codon_start=1
                     /product="three tandem HA epitope tags"
                     /label=3xHA
                     /translation="YPYDVPDYAGYPYDVPDYAGLYPYDVPDY"
     CDS             5219..5245
                     /codon_start=1
                     /product="HA (human influenza hemagglutinin) epitope tag"
                     /label=HA
                     /translation="YPYDVPDYA"
     primer_bind     complement(5908..5926)
                     /label=T7 Term
                     /note="T7 terminator, reverse primer"
     terminator      5922..5969
                     /label=T7 terminator
                     /note="transcription terminator for bacteriophage T7 RNA
                     polymerase"
     rep_origin      6006..6461
                     /direction=RIGHT
                     /label=f1 ori
                     /note="f1 bacteriophage origin of replication; arrow
                     indicates direction of (+) strand synthesis"
     primer_bind     complement(6093..6112)
                     /label=F1ori-R
                     /note="F1 origin, reverse primer"
     primer_bind     6303..6324
                     /label=F1ori-F
                     /note="F1 origin, forward primer"
     CDS             complement(6553..7368)
                     /codon_start=1
                     /gene="aph(3')-Ia"
                     /product="aminoglycoside phosphotransferase"
                     /label=KanR
                     /note="confers resistance to kanamycin in bacteria or G418
                     (Geneticin(R)) in eukaryotes"
                     /translation="MSHIQRETSCSRPRLNSNMDADLYGYKWARDNVGQSGATIYRLYG
                     KPDAPELFLKHGKGSVANDVTDEMVRLNWLTEFMPLPTIKHFIRTPDDAWLLTTAIPGK
                     TAFQVLEEYPDSGENIVDALAVFLRRLHSIPVCNCPFNSDRVFRLAQAQSRMNNGLVDA
                     SDFDDERNGWPVEQVWKEMHKLLPFSPDSVVTHGDFSLDNLIFDEGKLIGCIDVGRVGI
                     ADRYQDLAILWNCLGEFSPSLQKRLFQKYGIDNPDMNKLQFHLMLDEFF"
     primer_bind     7276..7295
                     /label=Kan-R
                     /note="Kanamycin resistance gene, reverse primer"
     primer_bind     7360..7379
                     /label=pENTR-R
                     /note="pENTR vectors, reverse primer"
     rep_origin      7490..8078
                     /direction=RIGHT
                     /label=ori
                     /note="high-copy-number ColE1/pMB1/pBR322/pUC origin of
                     replication"
     primer_bind     7979..7998
                     /label=pBR322ori-F
                     /note="pBR322 origin, forward primer"
     primer_bind     8232..8249
                     /label=L4440
                     /note="L4440 vector, forward primer"
     misc_feature    8264..8403
                     /label=bom
                     /note="basis of mobility region from pBR322"
     primer_bind     complement(8329..8348)
                     /label=pRS-marker
                     /note="pRS vectors, use to sequence yeast selectable
                     marker"
     primer_bind     8489..8511
                     /label=pGEX 3'
                     /note="pGEX vectors, reverse primer"
     CDS             complement(8505..8696)
                     /codon_start=1
                     /gene="rop"
                     /product="Rop protein, which maintains plasmids at low copy
                     number"
                     /label=rop
                     /translation="MTKQEKTALNMARFIRSQTLTLLEKLNELDADEQADICESLHDHA
                     DELYRSCLARFGDDGENL"
     CDS             complement(9505..1005)
                     /codon_start=1
                     /gene="lacI"
                     /product="lac repressor"
                     /label=lacI
                     /note="The lac repressor binds to the lac operator to
                     inhibit transcription in E. coli. This inhibition can be
                     relieved by adding lactose or
                     isopropyl-beta-D-thiogalactopyranoside (IPTG)."
                     /translation="MKPVTLYDVAEYAGVSYQTVSRVVNQASHVSAKTREKVEAAMAEL
                     NYIPNRVAQQLAGKQSLLIGVATSSLALHAPSQIVAAIKSRADQLGASVVVSMVERSGV
                     EACKAAVHNLLAQRVSGLIINYPLDDQDAIAVEAACTNVPALFLDVSDQTPINSIIFSH
                     EDGTRLGVEHLVALGHQQIALLAGPLSSVSARLRLAGWHKYLTRNQIQPIAEREGDWSA
                     MSGFQQTMQMLNEGIVPTAMLVANDQMALGAMRAITESGLRVGADISVVGYDDTEDSSC
                     YIPPLTTIKQDFRLLGQTSVDRLLQLSQGQAVKGNQLLPVSLVKRKTTLAPNTQTASPR
                     ALADSLMQLARQVSRLESGQ"
ORIGIN
        1 ttgcgtattg ggcgccaggg tggtttttct tttcaccagt gacacgggca acagctgatt
       61 gcccttcacc gcctggccct gagagagttg cagcaagcgg tccacgctgg tttgccccag
      121 caggcgaaaa tcctgtttga tggtggttaa cggcgggata taacatgagc tgtcctcggt
      181 atcgtcgtat cccactaccg agatatccgc accaacgcgc agcccggact cggtaatggc
      241 gcgcattgcg cccagcgcca tctgatcgtt ggcaaccagc atcgcagtgg gaacgatgcc
      301 ctcattcagc atttgcatgg tttgttgaaa accggacatg gcactccagt cgccttcccg
      361 ttccgctatc ggctgaattt gattgcgagt gagatattta tgccagccag ccagacgcag
      421 acgcgccgag acagaactta atgggcccgc taacagcgcg atttgctggt gacccaatgc
      481 gaccagatgc tccacgccca gtcgcgtacc gtcctcatgg gagaaaataa tactgttgat
      541 gggtgtctgg tcagagacat caagaaataa cgccggaaca ttagtgcagg cagcttccac
      601 agcaatggca tcctggtcat ccagcggata gttaatgatc agcccactga cgcgttgcgc
      661 gagaagattg tgcaccgccg ctttacaggc ttcgacgccg cttcgttcta ccatcgacac
      721 caccacgctg gcacccagtt gatcggcgcg agatttaatc gccgcgacaa tttgcgacgg
      781 cgcgtgcagg gccagactgg aggtggcaac gccaatcagc aacgactgtt tgcccgccag
      841 ttgttgtgcc acgcggttgg gaatgtaatt cagctccgcc atcgccgctt ccactttttc
      901 ccgcgttttc gcagaaacgt ggctggcctg gttcaccacg cgggaaacgg tctgataaga
      961 gacaccggca tactctgcga catcgtataa cgttactggt ttcacattca ccaccctgaa
     1021 ttgactctct tccgggcgct atcatgccat accgcgaaag gttttgcgcc attcgatggt
     1081 gtccgggatc tcgacgctct cccttatgcg actcctgcat taggaagcag cccagtagta
     1141 ggttgaggcc gttgagcacc gccgccgcaa ggaatggtgc atgcaaggag atggcgccca
     1201 acagtccccc ggccacgggg cctgccacca tacccacgcc gaaacaagcg ctcatgagcc
     1261 cgaagtggcg agcccgatct tccccatcgg tgatgtcggc gatataggcg ccagcaaccg
     1321 cacctgtggc gccggtgatg ccggccacga tgcgtccggc gtagaggatc gagatctcga
     1381 tcccgcgaaa ttaatacgac tcactatagg ggaattgtga gcggataaca attcccctct
     1441 agaaataatt ttgccttaac tttaagaagg agatatacca tgggcagcca ccaccaccac
     1501 caccacagcg gaatgcagat ctttgttaag actctcaccg gaaagacaat caccctagag
     1561 gtggaaagct ccgacaccat cgacaacgtt aaggccaaga tccaggataa ggagggcatt
     1621 cctccggatc agcagaggct tattttcgcc ggcaagcagc tagaggatgg ccgtacgttg
     1681 gctgattaca atatccagaa ggaatccacc ctccacttgg tcctcaggct ccgtggtggt
     1741 taagcttgca attaacttta agaaggagat atacaatgct tcacaagcga gctagtgaag
     1801 ctaacgataa gaacgataat accatcatcg gttccgattt agcatcatct aagaaacgcc
     1861 gtatcgattt cactgaatct tcgtctgata agtcatcttc gattttagct tctggtagta
     1921 gcaggggttt tcacggcgat agcgtcgttc agcaaatcga catggctttt ggtaattcga
     1981 accgtcagga gattgatgaa gatctgcaca gtcgccagct cgccgtctat ggtcgtgaga
     2041 ctatgaggcg tctctttgct tccaatgttc tcatctcggg gatgcacggt cttggtgccg
     2101 agattgccaa gaatcttata cttgctggtg tgaagtctgt gaccttgcat gatgaaagag
     2161 ttgtagagct atgggactta tcaagcaact ttgttttctc ggaggatgat gttggcaaga
     2221 atagagcaga tgcttctgtt cagaagttac aggatcttaa caatgctgtg gttgtctcta
     2281 gcttgaccaa aagcttaaac aaagaggatc tttctggctt ccaggttgtt gtattctctg
     2341 acataagcat ggaaagagca atcgaatttg atgactattg tcacagccat cagcctccta
     2401 tcgcttttgt caaggctgat gtcaggggtc ttttcggctc tgtcttttgt gattttgggc
     2461 ctgaatttgc ggttcttgat gttgatggag aggaacccca tacaggcatc attgcgtcta
     2521 tctctaatga gaaccaggca tttatttcct gtgtcgacga tgagaggctt gagtttgaag
     2581 atggtgacct agttgttttc tcagaagttg agggtatgac agaattgaat gatgggaaac
     2641 caaggaagat aaaaagtaca cggccatatt cattcaccct tgatgaggac actactaact
     2701 atggaacata tgtgaagggt ggtattgtca ctcaagtgaa acagccaaag ttactgaatt
     2761 tcaagccatt gagggaagcg cttaaggatc caggggattt tctatttagt gatttctcta
     2821 agtttgatcg gcctccactc cttcacttag cattccaggc acttgatcat tttaaagctg
     2881 aagctggcag atttcctgtt gctggctcag aagaggacgc tcagaagctt atatcgattg
     2941 ccacagccat caataccggg cagggtgatt taaaggtgga gaatgttgat cagaagcttc
     3001 taagacactt ttcctttgga gccaaggctg tcctgaatcc tatggctgca atgtttggcg
     3061 gtattgttgg acaggaggtt gttaaagctt gctctggaaa atttcatcct ctcttccagt
     3121 ttttctactt tgattcagtg gagtcactcc cctctgaacc tgtggactcg agtgactttg
     3181 caccaagaaa cagccggtat gatgcccaaa tatctgtatt tggggccaag ttccagaaga
     3241 aacttgaaga tgctaaagtt ttcacagtag ggtctggtgc tcttggctgt gagttcttga
     3301 aaaatttggc tctgatgggg gtttcttgtg gaagccaagg gaagctgaca gtgacagatg
     3361 atgatatcat tgagaagagt aacctcagtc gtcaatttct gttccgtgac tggaacattg
     3421 gacaggctaa atccacagtt gctgcttcgg ctgctgctgt tataaatcct cgcttcaaca
     3481 ttgaggccct gcaaaaccgt gttggcgcgg agactgagaa tgtatttgac gatgccttct
     3541 gggagaactt aactgttgtc gtcaatgcac tggataatgt taatgcgagg ctctatgttg
     3601 attcgaggtg cttgtatttc cagaagcctc tccttgagtc tggaactctt ggtacaaagt
     3661 gcaacacaca gtcggttatc ccacatctaa ctgaaaatta cggtgcctca agggacccac
     3721 cagagaaaca ggcccccatg tgtacagtgc attccttccc gcataacatt gatcactgtt
     3781 taacttgggc tcgctctgag tttgagggtc tgctggagaa aactcccgct gaagtgaatg
     3841 catatctttc tagcccagtt gagtacacta actcaatgat gagtgctggt gatgctcagg
     3901 cgagggacac attggagagg attgttgagt gccttgaaaa ggagaagtgt gaaaccttcc
     3961 aagactgctt aacctgggca cgactgaggt ttgaggatta ctttgtgaac cgtgtcaagc
     4021 aattgatata cacatttcct gaagatgctg cgactagtac cggagctcca ttctggtctg
     4081 ctccaaaaag attccctcgt ccactccagt actcgtcgtc cgacccaagt ctccttaact
     4141 ttatcacagc gactgctatt ttacgagcag agacatttgg gatcccgata cctgagtgga
     4201 ctaagaaccc aaaggaagca gcagaagctg ttgacagagt gatagtccca gactttgagc
     4261 caaggcaaga tgcaaagatt gtgactgatg agaaagctac cactttaacc actgcttcgg
     4321 tggacgacgc tgcagtcatc gacgatctca ttgctaagat cgaccagtgt aggcataact
     4381 tgtcgccaga cttcaggatg aaacctattc agttcgaaaa ggatgatgat acaaactatc
     4441 acatggatgt gatagcagga ctagccaaca tgagggcgag aaattacagc atccctgaag
     4501 tggacaagct gaaagcaaag ttcatagcag ggagaatcat cccagccatt gcgacttcaa
     4561 cagccatggc tactgggctg gtctgcctcg agctgtacaa ggtccttgat ggaggacata
     4621 aagtggaagc ttacagaaac acatttgcca acctggcact tccactattc tccatggctg
     4681 aaccacttcc accaaaggtg gtgaagcacc gtgacatggc ttggacagtt tgggacagat
     4741 gggttctcaa gggaaaccca actcttcgtg aggtgttgca gtggctggag gacaaagggc
     4801 ttagcgcata cagcatctct tgtggaagct gtctactgtt caacagtatg ttcacaaggc
     4861 acaaggagag gatggacaag aaggttgtgg atctcgctcg ggatgttgcg aaagtcgagt
     4921 taccgcctta tcgcaaccat cttgatgtag tggtggcttg tgaggatgaa gatgacaatg
     4981 acgtcgatat tcctctcgtc tctatctact tcaggtgagc ttactattaa ctttaagaag
     5041 gagatatacc atgtacccat acgatgttcc tgactatgcg ggctatccct atgacgtccc
     5101 ggactatgca ggattgtatc catatgacgt tccagattac gccactagag ctgcttaccc
     5161 atacgatgtt cctgactatg cgggctatcc ctatgacgtc ccggactatg caggattgta
     5221 tccatatgac gttccagatt acgcaatggc taataaccaa gcaagccttc ttctgcagaa
     5281 acagcttaaa gatctgtgta agaaacctgt tgatggtttc tctgctggcc tcgttgatga
     5341 gaagaacgtt ttccaatgga gcgtctctat tatgggtcct cctgatactt tgtatgaagg
     5401 tggctttttt aatgcaatta tgtcgtttcc ggagaattat ccagtttcac caccaactgt
     5461 gacgtttacc tcggagatgt ggcatcctaa tgtttattct gatggaaaag tttgcatttc
     5521 tattcttcat cctcctggtg atgatcctca tggatacgag cttgcctctg aacgttggac
     5581 ccctgtccat acggtagaaa gcattgtgtt gagtatcata tcgatgctct caggtcccaa
     5641 cgatgagtca ccagcgaatg tggaagctgc aaaggaatgg agagacaaca gagcagagtt
     5701 taggaagaaa gtgagtcgct gtgtgagaag atcgcaagag atgctatgag cttttacgct
     5761 tttaagccag ccccgacacc cgccaacacc cgctgacgcg ccctgacggg cttgtctgct
     5821 cccggcatcc gcttacagac aagctgtgac cgggatgaga tccggctgct aacaaagccc
     5881 gaaaggaagc tgagttggct gctgccaccg ctgagcaata actagcataa ccccttgggg
     5941 cctctaaacg ggtcttgagg ggttttttgc tgaaaggagg aactatatcc ggattggcga
     6001 atgggnnnnn nnnnnnnnnn nnnnnnnnnn nnnnnnnnnn nnnnnnnnnn nnnnnnnnnn
     6061 nnnnnnnnnn nnnnnnnnnn nnnnnnnnnn nnnnnnnnnn nnnnnnnnnn nnnnnnnnnn
     6121 nnnnnnnnnc nnnnnnnnnn nnnnnnnnnn nnnnnnnnnn nnnnnnnnnn nnnnnnnnnn
     6181 nnnnnnnnnn nnnnnnnnnn nnnnnnnnnn nnnnnnnnnn nannnnnnnn nnnnnnnnnn
     6241 nnnnnnnnnn nnnnnnnnnn nnnnnnnnnn ncctttgacg ttggagtcca cgttctttnn
     6301 nnnnnnnnnn nnnnnnnnnn nnnnnnnnnn nnnnnaccct atctcggtct attcttttga
     6361 tttataaggg attttgccga tttcggccta ttggttaaaa aatgagctga tttaacaaaa
     6421 atttaacgcg aattttaaca aaatattaac gcttacaatt taggtggcac ttttcgggga
     6481 aatgtgcgcg gaacccctat ttgtttattt ttctaaatac attcaaatat gtatccgctc
     6541 atgaattaat tcttagaaaa actcatcgag catcaaatga aactgcaatt tattcatatc
     6601 aggattatca ataccatatt tttgaaaaag ccgtttctgt aatgaaggag aaaactcacc
     6661 gaggcagttc cataggatgg caagatcctg gtatcggtct gcgattccga ctcgtccaac
     6721 atcaatacaa cctattaatt tcccctcgtc aaaaataagg ttatcaagtg agaaatcacc
     6781 atgagtgacg actgaatccg gtgagaatgg caaaagttta tgcatttctt tccagacttg
     6841 ttcaacaggc cagccattac gctcgtcatc aaaatcactc gcatcaacca aaccgttatt
     6901 cattcgtgat tgcgcctgag cgagtcgaaa tacgcgatcg ctgttaaaag gacaattaca
     6961 aacaggaatc gaatgcaacc ggcgcaggaa cactgccagc gcatcaacaa tattttcacc
     7021 tgaatcagga tattcttcta atacctggaa tgctgttttc ccggggatcg cagtggtgag
     7081 taaccatgca tcatcaggag tacggataaa atgcttgatg gtcggaagag gcataaattc
     7141 cgtcagccag tttagtctga ccatctcatc tgtaacatca ttggcaacgc tacctttgcc
     7201 atgtttcaga aacaactctg gcgcatcggg cttcccatac aatcgataga ttgtcgcacc
     7261 tgattgcccg acattatcgc gagcccattt atacccatat aaatcagcat ccatgttgga
     7321 atttaatcgc ggcctagagc aagacgtttc ccgttgaata tggctcataa caccccttgt
     7381 attactgttt atgtaagcag acagttttat tgttcatgac caaaatccct taacgtgagt
     7441 tttcgttcca ctgagcgtca gaccccgtag aaaagatcaa aggatcttct tgagatcctt
     7501 tttttctgcg cgtaatctgc tgcttgcaaa caaaaaaacc accgctacca gcggtggttt
     7561 gtttgccgga tcaagagcta ccaactcttt ttccgaaggt aactggcttc agcagagcgc
     7621 agataccaaa tactgtcctt ctagtgtagc cgtagttagg ccaccacttc aagaactctg
     7681 tagcaccgcc tacatacctc gctctgctaa tcctgttacc agtggctgct gccagtggcg
     7741 ataagtcgtg tcttaccggg ttggactcaa gacgatagtt accggataag gcgcagcggt
     7801 cgggctgaac ggggggttcg tgcacacagc ccagcttgga gcgaacgacc tacaccgaac
     7861 tgagatacct acagcgtgag ctatgagaaa gcgccacgct tcccgaaggg agaaaggcgg
     7921 acaggtatcc ggtaagcggc agggtcggaa caggagagcg cacgagggag cttccagggg
     7981 gaaacgcctg gtatctttat agtcctgtcg ggtttcgcca cctctgactt gagcgtcgat
     8041 ttttgtgatg ctcgtcaggg gggcggagcc tatggaaaaa cgccagcaac gcggcctttt
     8101 tacggttcct ggccttttgc tggccttttg ctcacatgtt ctttcctgcg ttatcccctg
     8161 attctgtgga taaccgtatt accgcctttg agtgagctga taccgctcgc cgcagccgaa
     8221 cgaccgagcg cagcgagtca gtgagcgagg aagcggaaga gcgcctgatg cggtattttc
     8281 tccttacgca tctgtgcggt atttcacacc gcaatggtgc actctcagta caatctgctc
     8341 tgatgccgca tagttaagcc agtatacact ccgctatcgc tacgtgactg ggtcatggct
     8401 gcgccccgac acccgccaac acccgctgac gcgccctgac gggcttgtct gctcccggca
     8461 tccgcttaca gacaagctgt gaccgactcc gggagctgca tgtgtcagag gttttcaccg
     8521 tcatcaccga aacgcgcgag gcagctgcgg taaagctcat cagcgtggtc gtgaagcgat
     8581 tcacagatgt ctgcctgttc atccgcgtcc agctcgttga gtttctccag aagcgttaat
     8641 gtctggcttc tgataaagcg ggccatgtta agggcggttt tttcctgttt ggtcactgat
     8701 gcctccgtgt aagggggatt tctgttcatg ggggtaatga taccgatgaa acgagagagg
     8761 atgctcacga tacgggttac tgatgatgaa catgcccggt tactggaacg ttgtgagggt
     8821 aaacaactgg cggtatggat gcggcgggac cagagaaaaa tcactcaggg tcaatgccag
     8881 cgcttcgtta atacagatgt aggtgttcca cagggtagcc agcagcatcc tgcgatgcag
     8941 atccggaaca taatggtgca gggcgctgac ttccgcgttt ccagacttta cgaaacacgg
     9001 aaacccaaga ccattcatgt tgttgctcag gtcgcagacg ttttgcagca gcagtcgctt
     9061 cacgttcgct cgcgtatcgg tgattcattc tgctaaccag taaggcaacc ccgccagcct
     9121 agccgggtcc tcaacgacag gagcacgatc atgcgcaccc gtggggccgc catgccggcg
     9181 ataatggcct gcttctcgcc gaaacgtttg gtggcgggac cagtgacgaa ggcttgagcg
     9241 agggcgtgca agattccgaa taccgcaagc gacaggccga tcatcgtcgc gctccagcga
     9301 aagcggtcct cgccgaaaat gacccagagc gctgccggca cctgtcctac gagttgcatg
     9361 ataaagaaca cagtcataag tgcggcgacg atagtcatgc cccgcgccca ccggaaggag
     9421 ctgactgggt tgaaggctct caagggcatc ggtcgagatc ccggtgccta atgagtgagc
     9481 taacttacat taattgcgtt gcgctcactg cccgctttcc agtcgggaaa cctgtcgtgc
     9541 cagctgcatt aatgaatcgg ccaacgcgcg gggagaggcg gt
//
