Features (pLannotate 1.2.2; 25 found; start..end, strand, type, name):
     12..467     +  rep_origin     f1 ori (sequence partly withheld): f1 bacteriophage origin of replication; arrow indicates direction of (+) strand synthesis
    494..551     +  promoter       AmpR promoter (fragment): bla
    560..1375    -  CDS            KanR: aminoglycoside phosphotransferase; aph(3')-Ia; confers resistance to kanamycin in bacteria or G418 (Geneticin®) in eukaryotes
   1497..2085    +  rep_origin     ori: high-copy-number ColE1/pMB1/pBR322/pUC origin of replication
   2271..2413    -  misc_feature   bom: basis of mobility region from pBR322
   2515..2706    -  CDS            rop: Rop protein, which maintains plasmids at low copy number; rop
   2723..3103    +  CDS            YPB1_ECOLX: Protein predicted: Swiss-Prot protein existence level 4. From Escherichia coli.
   3175..3466    -  CDS            TcR (fragment): tetracycline efflux protein; tet; confers resistance to tetracycline
   3481..3502    -  protein_bind   CAP binding site: CAP binding activates transcription in the presence of cAMP. E. coli catabolite activator protein
   3515..4597    -  CDS            lacI: lac repressor; lacI; The lac repressor binds to the lac operator to inhibit transcription in E. coli. This inhibition can be relieved by adding lactose or isopropyl-β-D-thiogalactopyranoside (IPTG).
   4598..4675    -  promoter       lacI promoter: lacI
   4683..4962    -  CDS            TcR (fragment): tetracycline efflux protein; tet; confers resistance to tetracycline
   4984..5002    +  promoter       T7 promoter: promoter for bacteriophage T7 RNA polymerase
   5003..5027    +  protein_bind   lac operator: The lac repressor binds to the lac operator to inhibit transcription in E. coli. This inhibition can be relieved by adding lactose or isopropyl-β-D-thiogalactopyranoside (IPTG). lac repressor encoded by lacI
   5048..5065    +  RBS            RBS (fragment): efficient ribosome binding site from bacteriophage T7 gene 10 (Olins and Rangwala, 1989)
   5080..5098    +  CDS            9xHis (fragment): 9xHis affinity tag
   5105..5332    +  CDS            UBIQ_AVESA: Experimental evidence at protein level: Swiss-Prot protein existence level 1. Ubiquitin exists either covalently attached to another protein, or free (unanchored). When covalently bound, it is conjugated to target proteins via an isopeptide bond either as a monomer (monoubiquitin), a polymer linked via different Lys residues of the ubiquitin (polyubiquitin chains) or a linear polymer linked via the initiator Met of the ubiquitin (linear polyubiquitin chains). Polyubiquitin chains, when attached to a target protein, have different functions depending on the Lys residue of the ubiquitin that is
   5344..5361    +  RBS            RBS (fragment): efficient ribosome binding site from bacteriophage T7 gene 10 (Olins and Rangwala, 1989)
   5368..8607    +  CDS            UBA1: UBE11_ARATH - Also known as MOS5. Experimental evidence at protein level: Swiss-Prot protein existence level 1. Activates ubiquitin by first adenylating its C-terminal glycine residue with ATP, and thereafter linking this residue to the side chain of a cysteine residue in E1, yielding a ubiquitin-E1 thioester and free AMP. From Arabidopsis thaliana (Mouse-ear cress).
   8619..8636    +  RBS            RBS (fragment): efficient ribosome binding site from bacteriophage T7 gene 10 (Olins and Rangwala, 1989)
   8646..8734    +  CDS            3xHA (fragment): three tandem HA epitope tags
   8748..8836    +  CDS            3xHA (fragment): three tandem HA epitope tags
   8838..9338    +  CDS            UBC14: UBC14_ARATH - Also known as UBC3, UBC7. Experimental evidence at protein level: Swiss-Prot protein existence level 1. Accepts the ubiquitin from the E1 complex and catalyzes its covalent attachment to other proteins. Involved in the formation of multiubiquitin chains. Signal the protein for selective degradation. From Arabidopsis thaliana (Mouse-ear cress).
   9457..9506    +  CDS            SET1 (fragment): solubility-enhancement tag derived from T7 phage gene 10B
   9514..9561    +  terminator     T7 terminator: transcription terminator for bacteriophage T7 RNA polymerase
>Addgene plasmid #104734 | pUG-305 | depositor full sequence | sequence record 198562 | Full Sequence
TGGCGAATGGG
[124 nt withheld, positions 12-135]
C
[91 nt withheld, positions 137-227]
A
[49 nt withheld, positions 229-277]
CCTTTGACGTTGGAGTCCACGTTCTTT
[37 nt withheld, positions 305-341]
ACCCTATCTCGGTCTATTCTTTTGATTTATAAGGGATTTTGCCGATTTCGGCCTATTGGTTAAAAAATGA
GCTGATTTAACAAAAATTTAACGCGAATTTTAACAAAATATTAACGTTTACAATTTCAGGTGGCACTTTT
CGGGGAAATGTGCGCGGAACCCCTATTTGTTTATTTTTCTAAATACATTCAAATATGTATCCGCTCATGA
ATTAATTCTTAGAAAAACTCATCGAGCATCAAATGAAACTGCAATTTATTCATATCAGGATTATCAATAC
CATATTTTTGAAAAAGCCGTTTCTGTAATGAAGGAGAAAACTCACCGAGGCAGTTCCATAGGATGGCAAG
ATCCTGGTATCGGTCTGCGATTCCGACTCGTCCAACATCAATACAACCTATTAATTTCCCCTCGTCAAAA
ATAAGGTTATCAAGTGAGAAATCACCATGAGTGACGACTGAATCCGGTGAGAATGGCAAAAGTTTATGCA
TTTCTTTCCAGACTTGTTCAACAGGCCAGCCATTACGCTCGTCATCAAAATCACTCGCATCAACCAAACC
GTTATTCATTCGTGATTGCGCCTGAGCGAGTCGAAATACGCGATCGCTGTTAAAAGGACAATTACAAACA
GGAATCGAATGCAACCGGCGCAGGAACACTGCCAGCGCATCAACAATATTTTCACCTGAATCAGGATATT
CTTCTAATACCTGGAATGCTGTTTTCCCGGGGATCGCAGTGGTGAGTAACCATGCATCATCAGGAGTACG
GATAAAATGCTTGATGGTCGGAAGAGGCATAAATTCCGTCAGCCAGTTTAGTCTGACCATCTCATCTGTA
ACATCATTGGCAACGCTACCTTTGCCATGTTTCAGAAACAACTCTGGCGCATCGGGCTTCCCATACAATC
GATAGATTGTCGCACCTGATTGCCCGACATTATCGCGAGCCCATTTATACCCATATAAATCAGCATCCAT
GTTGGAATTTAATCGCGGCCTAGAGCAAGACGTTTCCCGTTGAATATGGCTCATAACACCCCTTGTATTA
CTGTTTATGTAAGCAGACAGTTTTATTGTTCATGACCAAAATCCCTTAACGTGAGTTTTCGTTCCACTGA
GCGTCAGACCCCGTAGAAAAGATCAAAGGATCTTCTTGAGATCCTTTTTTTCTGCGCGTAATCTGCTGCT
TGCAAACAAAAAAACCACCGCTACCAGCGGTGGTTTGTTTGCCGGATCAAGAGCTACCAACTCTTTTTCC
GAAGGTAACTGGCTTCAGCAGAGCGCAGATACCAAATACTGTCCTTCTAGTGTAGCCGTAGTTAGGCCAC
CACTTCAAGAACTCTGTAGCACCGCCTACATACCTCGCTCTGCTAATCCTGTTACCAGTGGCTGCTGCCA
GTGGCGATAAGTCGTGTCTTACCGGGTTGGACTCAAGACGATAGTTACCGGATAAGGCGCAGCGGTCGGG
CTGAACGGGGGGTTCGTGCACACAGCCCAGCTTGGAGCGAACGACCTACACCGAACTGAGATACCTACAG
CGTGAGCTATGAGAAAGCGCCACGCTTCCCGAAGGGAGAAAGGCGGACAGGTATCCGGTAAGCGGCAGGG
TCGGAACAGGAGAGCGCACGAGGGAGCTTCCAGGGGGAAACGCCTGGTATCTTTATAGTCCTGTCGGGTT
TCGCCACCTCTGACTTGAGCGTCGATTTTTGTGATGCTCGTCAGGGGGGCGGAGCCTATGGAAAAACGCC
AGCAACGCGGCCTTTTTACGGTTCCTGGCCTTTTGCTGGCCTTTTGCTCACATGTTCTTTCCTGCGTTAT
CCCCTGATTCTGTGGATAACCGTATTACCGCCTTTGAGTGAGCTGATACCGCTCGCCGCAGCCGAACGAC
CGAGCGCAGCGAGTCAGTGAGCGAGGAAGCGGAAGAGCGCCTGATGCGGTATTTTCTCCTTACGCATCTG
TGCGGTATTTCACACCGCATATATGGTGCACTCTCAGTACAATCTGCTCTGATGCCGCATAGTTAAGCCA
GTATACACTCCGCTATCGCTACGTGACTGGGTCATGGCTGCGCCCCGACACCCGCCAACACCCGCTGACG
CGCCCTGACGGGCTTGTCTGCTCCCGGCATCCGCTTACAGACAAGCTGTGACCGACTCCGGGAGCTGCAT
GTGTCAGAGGTTTTCACCGTCATCACCGAAACGCGCGAGGCAGCTGCGGTAAAGCTCATCAGCGTGGTCG
TGAAGCGATTCACAGATGTCTGCCTGTTCATCCGCGTCCAGCTCGTTGAGTTTCTCCAGAAGCGTTAATG
TCTGGCTTCTGATAAAGCGGGCCATGTTAAGGGCGGTTTTTTCCTGTTTGGTCACTGATGCCTCCGTGTA
AGGGGGATTTCTGTTCATGGGGGTAATGATACCGATGAAACGAGAGAGGATGCTCACGATACGGGTTACT
GATGATGAACATGCCCGGTTACTGGAACGTTGTGAGGGTAAACAACTGGCGGTATGGATGCGGCGGGACC
AGAGAAAAATCACTCAGGGTCAATGCCAGCGCTTCGTTAATACAGATGTAGGTGTTCCACAGGGTAGCCA
GCAGCATCCTGCGATGCAGATCCGGAACATAATGGTGCAGGGCGCTGACTTCCGCGTTTCCAGACTTTAC
GAAACACGGAAACCCAAGACCATTCATGTTGTTGCTCAGGTCGCAGACGTTTTGCAGCAGCAGTCGCTTC
ACGTTCGCTCGCGTATCGGTGATTCATTCTGCTAACCAGTAAGGCAACCCCGCCAGCCTAGCCGGGTCCT
CAACGACAGGAGCACGATCATGCGCACCCGTGGGGCCGCCATGCCGGCGATAATGGCCTGCTTCTCGCCG
AAACGTTTGGTGGCGGGACCAGTGACGAAGGCTTGAGCGAGGGCGTGCAAGATTCCGAATACCGCAAGCG
ACAGGCCGATCATCGTCGCGCTCCAGCGAAAGCGGTCCTCGCCGAAAATGACCCAGAGCGCTGCCGGCAC
CTGTCCTACGAGTTGCATGATAAAGAACACAGTCATAAGTGCGGCGACGATAGTCATGCCCCGCGCCCAC
CGGAAGGAGCTGACTGGGTTGAAGGCTCTCAAGGGCATCGGTCGAGATCCCGGTGCCTAATGAGTGAGCT
AACTTACATTAATTGCGTTGCGCTCACTGCCCGCTTTCCAGTCGGGAAACCTGTCGTGCCAGCTGCATTA
ATGAATCGGCCAACGCGCGGGGAGAGGCGGTTTGCGTATTGGGCGCCAGGGTGGTTTTTCTTTTCACCAG
TGACACGGGCAACAGCTGATTGCCCTTCACCGCCTGGCCCTGAGAGAGTTGCAGCAAGCGGTCCACGCTG
GTTTGCCCCAGCAGGCGAAAATCCTGTTTGATGGTGGTTAACGGCGGGATATAACATGAGCTGTCCTCGG
TATCGTCGTATCCCACTACCGAGATATCCGCACCAACGCGCAGCCCGGACTCGGTAATGGCGCGCATTGC
GCCCAGCGCCATCTGATCGTTGGCAACCAGCATCGCAGTGGGAACGATGCCCTCATTCAGCATTTGCATG
GTTTGTTGAAAACCGGACATGGCACTCCAGTCGCCTTCCCGTTCCGCTATCGGCTGAATTTGATTGCGAG
TGAGATATTTATGCCAGCCAGCCAGACGCAGACGCGCCGAGACAGAACTTAATGGGCCCGCTAACAGCGC
GATTTGCTGGTGACCCAATGCGACCAGATGCTCCACGCCCAGTCGCGTACCGTCCTCATGGGAGAAAATA
ATACTGTTGATGGGTGTCTGGTCAGAGACATCAAGAAATAACGCCGGAACATTAGTGCAGGCAGCTTCCA
CAGCAATGGCATCCTGGTCATCCAGCGGATAGTTAATGATCAGCCCACTGACGCGTTGCGCGAGAAGATT
GTGCACCGCCGCTTTACAGGCTTCGACGCCGCTTCGTTCTACCATCGACACCACCACGCTGGCACCCAGT
TGATCGGCGCGAGATTTAATCGCCGCGACAATTTGCGACGGCGCGTGCAGGGCCAGACTGGAGGTGGCAA
CGCCAATCAGCAACGACTGTTTGCCCGCCAGTTGTTGTGCCACGCGGTTGGGAATGTAATTCAGCTCCGC
CATCGCCGCTTCCACTTTTTCCCGCGTTTTCGCAGAAACGTGGCTGGCCTGGTTCACCACGCGGGAAACG
GTCTGATAAGAGACACCGGCATACTCTGCGACATCGTATAACGTTACTGGTTTCACATTCACCACCCTGA
ATTGACTCTCTTCCGGGCGCTATCATGCCATACCGCGAAAGGTTTTGCGCCATTCGATGGTGTCCGGGAT
CTCGACGCTCTCCCTTATGCGACTCCTGCATTAGGAAGCAGCCCAGTAGTAGGTTGAGGCCGTTGAGCAC
CGCCGCCGCAAGGAATGGTGCATGCAAGGAGATGGCGCCCAACAGTCCCCCGGCCACGGGGCCTGCCACC
ATACCCACGCCGAAACAAGCGCTCATGAGCCCGAAGTGGCGAGCCCGATCTTCCCCATCGGTGATGTCGG
CGATATAGGCGCCAGCAACCGCACCTGTGGCGCCGGTGATGCCGGCCACGATGCGTCCGGCGTAGAGGAT
CGAGATCTCGATCCCGCGAAATTAATACGACTCACTATAGGGGAATTGTGAGCGGATAACAATTCCCCTC
TAGAAATAATTTTGCCTTAACTTTAAGAAGGAGATATACCATGGGCAGCCACCACCACCACCACCACAGC
GGAATGCAGATCTTTGTTAAGACTCTCACCGGAAAGACAATCACCCTGGAGGTGGAAAGCTCCGACACCA
TCGACAACGTTAAGGCCAAGATCCAGGATAAGGAGGGCATTCCTCCGGATCAGCAGAGGCTTATTTTCGC
CGGCAAGCAGCTAGAGGATGGCCGTACGTTGGCTGATTACAATATCCAGAAGGAATCCACCCTCCACTTG
GTCCTCAGGCTCCGTGGTGGTTAAGCTTGCAATTAACTTTAAGAAGGAGATATACAATGCTTCACAAGCG
AGCTAGTGAAGCTAACGATAAGAACGATAATACCATCATCGGTTCCGATTTAGCATCATCTAAGAAACGC
CGTATCGATTTCACTGAATCTTCGTCTGATAAGTCATCTTCGATTTTAGCTTCTGGTAGTAGCAGGGGTT
TTCACGGCGATAGCGTCGTTCAGCAAATCGACATGGCTTTTGGTAATTCGAACCGTCAGGAGATTGATGA
AGATCTGCACAGTCGCCAGCTCGCCGTCTATGGTCGTGAGACTATGAGGCGTCTCTTTGCTTCCAATGTT
CTCATCTCGGGGATGCACGGTCTTGGTGCCGAGATTGCCAAGAATCTTATACTTGCTGGTGTGAAGTCTG
TGACCTTGCATGATGAAAGAGTTGTAGAGCTATGGGACTTATCAAGCAACTTTGTTTTCTCGGAGGATGA
TGTTGGCAAGAATAGAGCAGATGCTTCTGTTCAGAAGTTACAGGATCTTAACAATGCTGTGGTTGTCTCT
AGCTTGACCAAAAGCTTAAACAAAGAGGATCTTTCTGGCTTCCAGGTTGTTGTATTCTCTGACATAAGCA
TGGAAAGAGCAATCGAATTTGATGACTATTGTCACAGCCATCAGCCTCCTATCGCTTTTGTCAAGGCTGA
TGTCAGGGGTCTTTTCGGCTCTGTCTTTTGTGATTTTGGGCCTGAATTTGCGGTTCTTGATGTTGATGGA
GAGGAACCCCATACAGGCATCATTGCGTCTATCTCTAATGAGAACCAGGCATTTATTTCCTGTGTCGACG
ATGAGAGGCTTGAGTTTGAAGATGGTGACCTAGTTGTTTTCTCAGAAGTTGAGGGTATGACAGAATTGAA
TGATGGGAAACCAAGGAAGATAAAAAGTACACGGCCATATTCATTCACCCTTGATGAGGACACTACTAAC
TATGGAACATATGTGAAGGGTGGTATTGTCACTCAAGTGAAACAGCCAAAGTTACTGAATTTCAAGCCAT
TGAGGGAAGCGCTTAAGGATCCAGGGGATTTTCTATTTAGTGATTTCTCTAAGTTTGATCGGCCTCCACT
CCTTCACTTAGCATTCCAGGCACTTGATCATTTTAAAGCTGAAGCTGGCAGATTTCCTGTTGCTGGCTCA
GAAGAGGACGCTCAGAAGCTTATATCGATTGCCACAGCCATCAATACCGGGCAGGGTGATTTAAAGGTGG
AGAATGTTGATCAGAAGCTTCTAAGACACTTTTCCTTTGGAGCCAAGGCTGTCCTGAATCCTATGGCTGC
AATGTTTGGCGGTATTGTTGGACAGGAGGTTGTTAAAGCTTGCTCTGGAAAATTTCATCCTCTCTTCCAG
TTTTTCTACTTTGATTCAGTGGAGTCACTCCCCTCTGAACCTGTGGACTCGAGTGACTTTGCACCAAGAA
ACAGCCGGTATGATGCCCAAATATCTGTATTTGGGGCCAAGTTCCAGAAGAAACTTGAAGATGCTAAAGT
TTTCACAGTAGGGTCTGGTGCTCTTGGCTGTGAGTTCTTGAAAAATTTGGCTCTGATGGGGGTTTCTTGT
GGAAGCCAAGGGAAGCTGACAGTGACAGATGATGATATCATTGAGAAGAGTAACCTCAGTCGTCAATTTC
TGTTCCGTGACTGGAACATTGGACAGGCTAAATCCACAGTTGCTGCTTCGGCTGCTGCTGTTATAAATCC
TCGCTTCAACATTGAGGCCCTGCAAAACCGTGTTGGCGCGGAGACTGAGAATGTATTTGACGATGCCTTC
TGGGAGAACTTAACTGTTGTCGTCAATGCACTGGATAATGTTAATGCGAGGCTCTATGTTGATTCGAGGT
GCTTGTATTTCCAGAAGCCTCTCCTTGAGTCTGGAACTCTTGGTACAAAGTGCAACACACAGTCGGTTAT
CCCACATCTAACTGAAAATTACGGTGCCTCAAGGGACCCACCAGAGAAACAGGCCCCCATGTGTACAGTG
CATTCCTTCCCGCATAACATTGATCACTGTTTAACTTGGGCTCGCTCTGAGTTTGAGGGTCTGCTGGAGA
AAACTCCCGCTGAAGTGAATGCATATCTTTCTAGCCCAGTTGAGTACACTAACTCAATGATGAGTGCTGG
TGATGCTCAGGCGAGGGACACATTGGAGAGGATTGTTGAGTGCCTTGAAAAGGAGAAGTGTGAAACCTTC
CAAGACTGCTTAACCTGGGCACGACTGAGGTTTGAGGATTACTTTGTGAACCGTGTCAAGCAATTGATAT
ACACATTTCCTGAAGATGCTGCGACTAGTACCGGAGCTCCATTCTGGTCTGCTCCAAAAAGATTCCCTCG
TCCACTCCAGTACTCGTCGTCCGACCCAAGTCTCCTTAACTTTATCACAGCGACTGCTATTTTACGAGCA
GAGACATTTGGGATCCCGATACCTGAGTGGACTAAGAACCCAAAGGAAGCAGCAGAAGCTGTTGACAGAG
TGATAGTCCCAGACTTTGAGCCAAGGCAAGATGCAAAGATTGTGACTGATGAGAAAGCTACCACTTTAAC
CACTGCTTCGGTGGACGACGCTGCAGTCATCGACGATCTCATTGCTAAGATCGACCAGTGTAGGCATAAC
TTGTCGCCAGACTTCAGGATGAAACCTATTCAGTTCGAAAAGGATGATGATACAAACTATCACATGGATG
TGATAGCAGGACTAGCCAACATGAGGGCGAGAAATTACAGCATCCCTGAAGTGGACAAGCTGAAAGCAAA
GTTCATAGCAGGGAGAATCATCCCAGCCATTGCGACTTCAACAGCCATGGCTACTGGGCTGGTCTGCCTC
GAGCTGTACAAGGTCCTTGATGGAGGACATAAAGTGGAAGCTTACAGAAACACATTTGCCAACCTGGCAC
TTCCACTATTCTCCATGGCTGAACCACTTCCACCAAAGGTGGTGAAGCACCGTGACATGGCTTGGACAGT
TTGGGACAGATGGGTTCTCAAGGGAAACCCAACTCTTCGTGAGGTGTTGCAGTGGCTGGAGGACAAAGGG
CTTAGCGCATACAGCATCTCTTGTGGAAGCTGTCTACTGTTCAACAGTATGTTCACAAGGCACAAGGAGA
GGATGGACAAGAAGGTTGTGGATCTCGCTCGGGATGTTGCGAAAGTCGAGTTACCGCCTTATCGCAACCA
TCTTGATGTAGTGGTGGCTTGTGAGGATGAAGATGACAATGACGTCGATATTCCTCTCGTCTCTATCTAC
TTCAGGTGAGCTTACTATTAACTTTAAGAAGGAGATATACCATGTACCCATACGATGTTCCTGACTATGC
GGGCTATCCCTATGACGTCCCGGACTATGCAGGATTGTATCCATATGACGTTCCAGATTACGCCACTAGA
GCTGCTTACCCATACGATGTTCCTGACTATGCGGGCTATCCCTATGACGTCCCGGACTATGCAGGATTGT
ATCCATATGACGTTCCAGATTACGCAATGGCTAATAACCAAGCAAGCCTTCTTCTGCAGAAACAGCTTAA
AGATCTGTGTAAGAAACCTGTTGATGGTTTCTCTGCTGGCCTCGTTGATGAGAAGAACGTTTTCCAATGG
AGCGTCTCTATTATGGGTCCTCCTGATACTTTGTATGAAGGTGGCTTTTTTAATGCAATTATGTCGTTTC
CGGAGAATTATCCAGTTTCACCACCAACTGTGACGTTTACCTCGGAGATGTGGCATCCTAATGTTTATTC
TGATGGAAAAGTTTGCATTTCTATTCTTCATCCTCCTGGTGATGATCCTCATGGATACGAGCTTGCCTCT
GAACGTTGGACCCCTGTCCATACGGTAGAAAGCATTGTGTTGAGTATCATATCGATGCTCTCAGGTCCCA
ACGATGAGTCACCAGCGAATGTGGAAGCTGCAAAGGAATGGAGAGACAACAGAGCAGAGTTTAGGAAGAA
AGTGAGTCGCTGTGTGAGAAGATCGCAAGAGATGCTATGAGCTTTTACGCTTTTAAGCCAGCCCCGACAC
CCGCCAACACCCGCTGACGCGCCCTGACGGGCTTGTCTGCTCCCGGCATCCGCTTACAGACAAGCTGTGA
CCGGGATGAGATCCGGCTGCTAACAAAGCCCGAAAGGAAGCTGAGTTGGCTGCTGCCACCGCTGAGCAAT
AACTAGCATAACCCCTTGGGGCCTCTAAACGGGTCTTGAGGGGTTTTTTGCTGAAAGGAGGAACTATATC
CGGAT
